>Addgene plasmid #40346 | pCXN2-BCL6 (CXN-BCL6) | addgene full sequence | sequence record 314045 | Addgene NGS Result
GACATTGATTATTGACTAGTTATTAATAGTAATCAATTACGGGGTCATTAGTTCATAGCCCATATATGGA
GTTCCGCGTTACATAACTTACGGTAAATGGCCCGCCTGGCTGACCGCCCAACGACCCCCGCCCATTGACG
TCAATAATGACGTATGTTCCCATAGTAACGCCAATAGGGACTTTCCATTGACGTCAATGGGTGGAGTATT
TACGGTAAACTGCCCACTTGGCAGTACATCAAGTGTATCATATGCCAAGTACGCCCCCTATTGACGTCAA
TGACGGTAAATGGCCCGCCTGGCATTATGCCCAGTACATGACCTTATGGGACTTTCCTACTTGGCAGTAC
ATCTACGTATTAGTCATCGCTATTACCATGGTCGAGGTGAGCCCCACGTTCTGCTTCACTCTCCCCATCT
CCCCCCCCTCCCCACCCCCAATTTTGTATTTATTTATTTTTTAATTATTTTGTGCAGCGATGGGGGCGGG
GGGAGGCGGAGAGGTGCGGCGGCAGCCAATCAGAGCGGCGCGCTCCGAAAGTTTCCTTTTATGGCGAGGC
GGCGGCGGCGGCGGCCCTATAAAAAGCGAAGCGCGCGGCGGGCGGGAGTCGCTGCGCGCTGCCTTCGCCC
CGTGCCCCGCTCCGCCGCCGCCTCGCGCCGCCCGCCCCGGCTCTGACTGACCGCGTTACTCCCACAGGTG
AGCGGGCGGGACGGCCCTTCTCCTCCGGGCTGTAATTAGCGCTTGGTTTAATGACGGCTTGTTTCTTTTC
TGTGGCTGCGTGAAAGCCTTGAGGGGCTCCGGGAGGGCCCTTTGTGCGGGGGGAGCGGCTCGGGGGGTGC
GTGCGTGTGTGTGTGCGTGGGGAGCGCCGCGTGCGGCTCCGCGCTGCCCGGCGGCTGTGAGCGCTGCGGG
CGCGGCGCGGGGCTTTGTGCGCTCCGCAGTGTGCGCGAGGGGAGCGCGGCCGGGGGCGGTGCCCCGCGGT
GCGGGGGGGGCTGCGAGGGGAACAAAGGCTGCGTGCGGGGTGTGTGCGTGGGGGGGTGAGCAGGGGGTGT
GGGCGCGTCGGTCGGGCTGCAACCCCCCCTGCACCCCCCTCCCCGAGTTGCTGAGCACGGCCCGGCTTCG
GGTGCGGGGCTCCGTACGGGGCGTGGCGCGGGGCTCGCCGTGCCGGGCGGGGGGTGGCGGCAGGTGGGGG
TGCCGGGCGGGGCGGGGCCGCCTCGGGCCGGGGAGGGCTCGGGGGAGGGGCGCGGCGGCCCCCGGAGCGC
CGGCGGCTGTCGAGGCGCGGCGAGCCGCAGCCATTGCCTTTTATGGTAATCGTGCGAGAGGGCGCAGGGA
CTTCCTTTGTCCCAAATCTGTGCGGAGCCGAAATCTGGGAGGCGCCGCCGCACCCCCTCTAGCGGGCGCG
GGGCGAAGCGGTGCGGCGCCGGCAGGAAGGAAATGGGCGGGGAGGGCCTTCGTGCGTCGCCGCGCCGCCG
TCCCCTTCTCCCTCTCCAGCCTCGGGGCTGTCCGCGGGGGGACGGCTGCCTTCGGGGGGGACGGGGCAGG
GCGGGGTTCGGCTTCTGGCGTGTGACCGGCGGCTCTAGAGCCTCTGCTAACCATGTTCATGCCTTCTTCT
TTTTCCTACAGCTCCTGGGCAACGTGCTGGTTATTGTGCTGTCTCATCATTTTGGCAAAGAATTCCTCGA
CCCCACCATGGCTAGTCCGGCT
[372 nt withheld, positions 1703-2074]
GCAGAGATGGTTTCTGCCATCAAGCCTCCTCGTGAAGAGTTCCTCAACAGCCGGATGCTGATGCCCCAAG
ACATCATGGCCTATCGGGGTCGTGAGGTGGTGGAGAACAACCTGCCACTGAGGAGCGCCCCTGGGTGTGA
GAGCAGAGCCTTTGCCCCCAGCCTGTACAGTGGCCTGTCCACACCGCCAGCCTCTTATTCCATGTACAGC
CACCTCCCTGTCAGCAGCCTCCTCTTCTCCGATGAGGAGTTTCGGGATGTCCGGATGCCTGTGGCCAACC
CCTTCCCCAAGGAGCGGGCACTCCCATGTGATAGTGCCAGGCCAGTCCCTGGTGAGTACAGCCGGCCGAC
TTTGGAGGTGTCCCCCAATGTGTGCCACAGCAATATCTATTCACCCAAGGAAACAATCCCAGAAGAGGCA
CGAAGTGATATGCACTACAGTGTGGCTGAGGGCCTCAAACCTGCTGCCCCCTCAGCCCGAAATGCCCCCT
ACTTCCCTTGTGACAAGGCCAGCAAAGAAGAAGAGAGACCCTCCTCGGAAGATGAGATTGCCCTGCATTT
CGAGCCCCCCAATGCACCCCTGAACCGGAAGGGTCTGGTTAGTCCACAGAGCCCCCAGAAATCTGACTGC
CAGCCCAACTCGCCCACAGAGTCCTGCAGCAGTAAGAATGCCTGCATCCTCCAGGCTTCTGGCTCCCCTC
CAGCCAAGAGCCCCACTGACCCCAAAGCCTGCAACTGGAAGAAATACAAGTTCATCGTGCTCAACAGCCT
CAACCAGAATGCCAAACCAGAGGGGCCTGAGCAGGCTGAGCTGGGCCGCCTTTCCCCACGAGCCTACACG
GCCCCACCTGCCTGCCAGCCACCCATGGAGCCTGAGAACCTTGACCTCCAGTCCCCAACCAAGCTGAGTG
CCAGCGGGGAGGACTCCACCATCCCACAAGCCAGCCGGCTCAATAACATCGTTAACAGGTCCATGACGGG
CTCTCCCCGCAGCAGCAGCGAGAGCCACTCACCACTCTACATGCACCCCCCGAAGTGCACGTCCTGCGGC
TCTCAGTCCCCACAGCATGCAGAGATGTGCCTCCACACCGCTGGCCCCACGTTCCCTGAGGAGATGGGAG
AGACCCAGTCTGAGTACTCAGATTCTAGCTGTGAGAACGGGGCCTTCTTCTGCAATGAGTGTGACTGCCG
CTTCTCTGAGGAGGCCTCACTCAAGAGGCACACGCTGCAGACCCACAGTGACAAACCCTACAAGTGTGAC
CGCTGCCAGGCCTCCTTCCGCTACAAGGGCAACCTCGCCAGCCACAAGACCGTCCATACCGGTGAGAAAC
CCTATCGTTGCAACATCTGTGGGGCCCAGTTCAACCGGCCAGCCAACCTGAAAACCCACACTCGAATTCA
CTCTGGAGAGAAGCCCTACAAATGCGAAACCTGCGGAGCCAGATTTGTACAGGTGGCCCACCTCCGTGCC
CATGTGCTTATCCACACTGGTGAGAAGCCCTATCCCTGTGAAATCTGTGGCACCCGTTTCCGGCACCTTC
AGACTCTGAAGAGCCACCTGCGAATCCACACAGGAGAGAAACCTTACCATTGTGAGAAGTGTAACCTGCA
TTTCCGTCACAAAAGCCAGCTGCGACTTCACTTGCGCCAGAAGCATGGCGCCATCACCAACACCAAGGTG
CAATACCGCGTGTCAGCCACTGACCTGCCTCCGGAGCTCGGTACCGACTACAAAGACGATGACGACAAGT
GAGGATCCCCCGGGCTGCAGGAATTCGATATCAAGCTTATCGATACCGTCGAGGAATTCACTCCTCAGGT
GCAGGCTGCCTATCAGAAGGTGGTGGCTGGTGTGGCCAATGCCCTGGCTCACAAATACCACTGAGATCTT
TTTCCCTCTGCCAAAAATTATGGGGACATCATGAAGCCCCTTGAGCATCTGACTTCTGGCTAATAAAGGA
AATTTATTTTCATTGCAATAGTGTGTTGGAATTTTTTGTGTCTCTCACTCGGAAGGACATATGGGAGGGC
AAATCATTTAAAACATCAGAATGAGTATTTGGTTTAGAGTTTGGCAACATATGCCCATATGCTGGCTGCC
ATGAACAAAGGTTGGCTATAAAGAGGTCATCAGTATATGAAACAGCCCCCTGCTGTCCATTCCTTATTCC
ATAGAAAAGCCTTGACTTGAGGTTAGATTTTTTTTATATTTTGTTTTGTGTTATTTTTTTCTTTAACATC
CCTAAAATTTTCCTTACATGTTTTACTAGCCAGATTTTTCCTCCTCTCCTGACTACTCCCAGTCATAGCT
GTCCCTCTTCTCTTATGGAGATCCCTCGACCTGCAGCCCAAGCTTGGCGTAATCATGGTCATAGCTGTTT
CCTGTGTGAAATTGTTATCCGCTCACAATTCCACACAACATACGAGCCGGAAGCATAAAGTGTAAAGCCT
GGGGTGCCTAATGAGTGAGCTAACTCACATTAATTGCGTTGCGCTCACTGCCCGCTTTCCAGTCGGGAAA
CCTGTCGTGCCAGCGGATCCGCATCTCAATTAGTCAGCAACCATAGTCCCGCCCCTAACTCCGCCCATCC
CGCCCCTAACTCCGCCCAGTTCCGCCCATTCTCCGCCCCATGGCTGACTAATTTTTTTTATTTATGCAGA
GGCCGAGGCCGCCTCGGCCTCTGAGCTATTCCAGAAGTAGTGAGGAGGCTTTTTTGGAGGCCTAGGCTTT
TGCAAAAAGCTAACTTGTTTATTGCAGCTTATAATGGTTACAAATAAAGCAATAGCATCACAAATTTCAC
AAATAAAGCATTTTTTTCACTGCATTCTAGTTGTGGTTTGTCCAAACTCATCAATGTATCTTATCATGTC
TGGATCCGCTGCATTAATGAATCGGCCAACGCGCGGGGAGAGGCGGTTTGCGTATTGGGCGCTCTTCCGC
TTCCTCGCTCACTGACTCGCTGCGCTCGGTCGTTCGGCTGCGGCGAGCGGTATCAGCTCACTCAAAGGCG
GTAATACGGTTATCCACAGAATCAGGGGATAACGCAGGAAAGAACATGTGAGCAAAAGGCCAGCAAAAGG
CCAGGAACCGTAAAAAGGCCGCGTTGCTGGCGTTTTTCCATAGGCTCCGCCCCCCTGACGAGCATCACAA
AAATCGACGCTCAAGTCAGAGGTGGCGAAACCCGACAGGACTATAAAGATACCAGGCGTTTCCCCCTGGA
AGCTCCCTCGTGCGCTCTCCTGTTCCGACCCTGCCGCTTACCGGATACCTGTCCGCCTTTCTCCCTTCGG
GAAGCGTGGCGCTTTCTCATAGCTCACGCTGTAGGTATCTCAGTTCGGTGTAGGTCGTTCGCTCCAAGCT
GGGCTGTGTGCACGAACCCCCCGTTCAGCCCGACCGCTGCGCCTTATCCGGTAACTATCGTCTTGAGTCC
AACCCGGTAAGACACGACTTATCGCCACTGGCAGCAGCCACTGGTAACAGGATTAGCAGAGCGAGGTATG
TAGGCGGTGCTACAGAGTTCTTGAAGTGGTGGCCTAACTACGGCTACACTAGAAGAACAGTATTTGGTAT
CTGCGCTCTGCTGAAGCCAGTTACCTTCGGAAAAAGAGTTGGTAGCTCTTGATCCGGCAAACAAACCACC
GCTGGTAGCGGTGGTTTTTTTGTTTGCAAGCAGCAGATTACGCGCAGAAAAAAAGGATCTCAAGAAGATC
CTTTGATCTTTTCTACGGGGTCTGACGCTCAGTGGAACGAAAACTCACGTTAAGGGATTTTGGTCATGAG
ATTATCAAAAAGGATCTTCACCTAGATCCTTTTAAATTAAAAATGAAGTTTTAAATCAATCTAAAGTATA
TATGAGTAAACTTGGTCTGACAGTTACCAATGCTTAATCAGTGAGGCACCTATCTCAGCGATCTGTCTAT
TTCGTTCATCCATAGTTGCCTGACTCCCCGTCGTGTAGATAACTACGATACGGGAGGGCTTACCATCTGG
CCCCAGTGCTGCAATGATACCGCGAGACCCACGCTCACCGGCTCCAGATTTATCAGCAATAAACCAGCCA
GCCGGAAGGGCCGAGCGCAGAAGTGGTCCTGCAACTTTATCCGCCTCCATCCAGTCTATTAATTGTTGCC
GGGAAGCTAGAGTAAGTAGTTCGCCAGTTAATAGTTTGCGCAACGTTGTTGCCATTGCTACAGGCATCGT
GGTGTCACGCTCGTCGTTTGGTATGGCTTCATTCAGCTCCGGTTCCCAACGATCAAGGCGAGTTACATGA
TCCCCCATGTTGTGCAAAAAAGCGGTTAGCTCCTTCGGTCCTCCGATCGTTGTCAGAAGTAAGTTGGCCG
CAGTGTTATCACTCATGGTTATGGCAGCACTGCATAATTCTCTTACTGTCATGCCATCCGTAAGATGCTT
TTCTGTGACTGGTGAGTACTCAACCAAGTCATTCTGAGAATAGTGTATGCGGCGACCGAGTTGCTCTTGC
CCGGCGTCAATACGGGATAATACCGCGCCACATAGCAGAACTTTAAAAGTGCTCATCATTGGAAAACGTT
CTTCGGGGCGAAAACTCTCAAGGATCTTACCGCTGTTGAGATCCAGTTCGATGTAACCCACTCGTGCACC
CAACTGATCTTCAGCATCTTTTACTTTCACCAGCGTTTCTGGGTGAGCAAAAACAGGAAGGCAAAATGCC
GCAAAAAAGGGAATAAGGGCGACACGGAAATGTTGAATACTCATACTCTTCCTTTTTCAATATTATTGAA
GCATTTATCAGGGTTATTGTCTCATGAGCGGATACATATTTGAATGTATTTAGAAAAATAAACAAATAGG
GGTTCCGCGCACATTTCCCCGAAAAGTGCCACCTGGGTCGAGCAGTGTGGTTTTCAAGAGGAAGCAAAAA
GCCTCTCCACCCAGGCCTGGAATGTTTCCACCCAATGTCGAGCAGTGTGGTTTTGCAAGAGGAAGCAAAA
AGCCTCTCCACCCAGGCCTGGAATGTTTCCACCCAATGTCGAGCAAACCCCGCCCAGCGTCTTGTCATTG
GCGAATTAATTCGAACACGCAGATGCAGTCGGGGCGGCGCGGTCCCAGGTCCACTTCGCATATTAAGGTG
ACGCGTGTGGCCTCGAACACCGAGCGACCCTGCAGCCAATATGGGATCGGCCATTGAACAAGATGGATTG
CACGCAGGTTCTCCGGCCGCTTGGGTGGAGAGGCTATTCGGCTATGACTGGGCACAACAGACAATCGGCT
GCTCTGATGCCGCCGTGTTCCGGCTGTCAGCGCAGGGGCGCCCGGTTCTTTTTGTCAAGACCGACCTGTC
CGGTGCCCTGAATGAACTGCAGGACGAGGCAGCGCGGCTATCGTGGCTGGCCACGACGGGCGTTCCTTGC
GCAGCTGTGCTCGACGTTGTCACTGAAGCGGGAAGGGACTGGCTGCTATTGGGCGAAGTGCCGGGGCAGG
ATCTCCTGTCATCTCACCTTGCTCCTGCCGAGAAAGTATCCATCATGGCTGATGCAATGCGGCGGCTGCA
TACGCTTGATCCGGCTACCTGCCCATTCGACCACCAAGCGAAACATCGCATCGAGCGAGCACGTACTCGG
ATGGAAGCCGGTCTTGTCGATCAGGATGATCTGGACGAAGAGCATCAGGGGCTCGCGCCAGCCGAACTGT
TCGCCAGGCTCAAGGCGCGCATGCCCGACGGCGATGATCTCGTCGTGACCCATGGCGATGCCTGCTTGCC
GAATATCATGGTGGAAAATGGCCGCTTTTCTGGATTCATCGACTGTGGCCGGCTGGGTGTGGCGGACCGC
TATCAGGACATAGCGTTGGCTACCCGTGATATTGCTGAAGAGCTTGGCGGCGAATGGGCTGACCGCTTCC
TCGTGCTTTACGGTATCGCCGCTCCCGATTCGCAGCGCATCGCCTTCTATCGCCTTCTTGACGAGTTCTT
CTGAGGGGATCGGCAATAAAAAGACAGAATAAAACGCACGGGTGTTGGGTCGTTTGTTCGGATCCGTC
Features (pLannotate 1.2.2; 23 found; start..end, strand, type, name):
      1..380     +  enhancer       CMV enhancer: human cytomegalovirus immediate early enhancer
    382..493     +  promoter       chicken β-actin promoter (fragment): contains a 21-bp deletion relative to the standard chicken β-actin promoter
    483..604     +  promoter       chicken β-actin promoter (fragment): contains a 21-bp deletion relative to the standard chicken β-actin promoter
    605..1621    +  intron         chimeric intron: chimera between introns from chicken β-actin and rabbit β-globin
   1619..1675    +  CDS            HBB (fragment): HBB_LEPEU - Experimental evidence at protein level: Swiss-Prot protein existence level 1. Involved in oxygen transport from the lung to the various peripheral tissues. From Lepus europaeus (European hare).
   1688..3793    +  CDS            BCL6 (sequence partly withheld): BCL6_HUMAN - Also known as BCL5, LAZ3, ZBTB27, ZNF51. Experimental evidence at protein level: Swiss-Prot protein existence level 1. Transcriptional repressor mainly required for germinal center (GC) formation and antibody affinity maturation which has different mechanisms of action specific to the lineage and biological functions. Forms complexes with different corepressors and histone deacetylases to repress the transcriptional expression of different subsets of target genes. Represses its target genes by binding directly to the DNA sequence 5'-TTCCTAGAA-3' (BCL6-binding site) or indirectly b
   3827..3876    +  misc_feature   MCS (fragment): pBluescript multiple cloning site
   3878..3955    +  CDS            HBB (fragment): HBB_PONPY - Experimental evidence at transcript level: Swiss-Prot protein existence level 2. Involved in oxygen transport from the lung to the various peripheral tissues. From Pongo pygmaeus (Bornean orangutan).
   4026..4081    +  polyA_signal   β-globin poly(A) signal: rabbit β-globin polyadenylation signal (Gil and Proudfoot, 1987)
   4466..4482    -  protein_bind   lac operator: The lac repressor binds to the lac operator to inhibit transcription in E. coli. This inhibition can be relieved by adding lactose or isopropyl-β-D-thiogalactopyranoside (IPTG). lac repressor encoded by lacI
   4490..4520    -  promoter       lac promoter: promoter for the E. coli lac operon
   4535..4556    -  protein_bind   CAP binding site: CAP binding activates transcription in the presence of cAMP. E. coli catabolite activator protein
   4569..4608    -  CDS            lacI (fragment): lac repressor; lacI; The lac repressor binds to the lac operator to inhibit transcription in E. coli. This inhibition can be relieved by adding lactose or isopropyl-β-D-thiogalactopyranoside (IPTG).
   4615..4637    +  promoter       SV40 promoter (fragment): SV40 enhancer and early promoter
   4661..4796    +  rep_origin     SV40 ori: SV40 origin of replication
   4816..4950    +  polyA_signal   SV40 poly(A) signal: SV40 polyadenylation signal
   4952..5006    -  CDS            lacI (fragment): lac repressor; lacI; The lac repressor binds to the lac operator to inhibit transcription in E. coli. This inhibition can be relieved by adding lactose or isopropyl-β-D-thiogalactopyranoside (IPTG).
   5189..5777    -  rep_origin     ori: high-copy-number ColE1/pMB1/pBR322/pUC origin of replication
   5948..6808    -  CDS            AmpR: β-lactamase; bla; confers resistance to ampicillin, carbenicillin, and related antibiotics
   6809..6913    -  promoter       AmpR promoter: bla
   7088..7220    +  promoter       HSV TK promoter (fragment): herpes simplex virus thymidine kinase promoter
   7225..8028    +  CDS            NeoR/KanR: aminoglycoside phosphotransferase from Tn5; aph(3')-II (or nptII); confers resistance to neomycin, kanamycin, and G418 (Geneticin®)
   8035..8083    +  polyA_signal   HSV TK poly(A) signal: herpes simplex virus thymidine kinase polyadenylation signal (Cole and Stacy, 1985)
