[The description below was written by a language model from this plasmid's Addgene catalogue record and pLannotate feature annotations shown in this document.]
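Description:
pCXN2-BCL6 (also called CXN-BCL6) is a mammalian expression plasmid of about 8.1 kb that carries the full-length human BCL6 cDNA in the pCXN2 backbone. BCL6 is a zinc-finger transcriptional repressor required for germinal centre formation. Expression is driven by the CAG promoter, annotated here as the CMV immediate-early enhancer, the chicken β-actin promoter and a chimeric chicken β-actin/rabbit β-globin intron. This combination gives strong, broadly active transcription in mammalian cells. The BCL6 coding sequence follows the intron and is flanked by short rabbit β-globin exon remnants from the vector. A leftover fragment of the pBluescript polylinker from the source clone lies downstream, and transcription ends at the rabbit β-globin polyadenylation signal. According to the depositor, the cDNA was moved as a SalI fragment into the vector's XhoI site, which destroyed both junction sites. The catalogue entry lists a C-terminal FLAG tag, but the feature table does not annotate one separately, so the tag cannot be confirmed from the annotation.

In bacteria the plasmid is maintained through a high-copy ColE1/pUC-type origin and ampicillin resistance. For mammalian cells it carries a neomycin/G418 resistance gene under an HSV thymidine kinase promoter fragment with the TK poly(A) signal, which allows selection of stable transfectants. An SV40 origin of replication is also present and would permit episomal amplification in cells expressing large T antigen. Small lac promoter/operator and lacI fragments are non-functional remnants of the backbone's construction. The construct is suited to transient or stable overexpression of BCL6. The associated publication used it to study BCL6-mediated repression of AP-1 function and the regulation of Blimp-1 expression during B lymphocyte differentiation.
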