Addgene plasmid #40346: pCXN2-BCL6 (CXN-BCL6)
Depositing lab: Alexander Dent. Depositing organization: Indiana University School of Medicine, Indianapolis. Publication: Repression of AP-1 function: a mechanism for the regulation of Blimp-1 expression and B lymphocyte differentiation by the B cell lymphoma-6 protooncogene. Vasanwala FH, Kusam S, Toney LM, Dent AL. J Immunol. 2002 Aug 15;169(4):1922-9. PubMed 12165517.
Backbone
  Vector backbone: pCXN2
  Backbone manufacturer: Niwa, Yamamura, and Miyazaki (PMID: 1660837)
  Backbone size w/o insert (bp): 5200
  Vector type: Mammalian Expression
Growth in bacteria
  Bacterial resistance: Ampicillin, 100 μg/mL
  Growth temperature: 37°C
  Growth strain: DH5alpha
  Copy number: High Copy
Gene/Insert
  Gene/Insert name: BCL6 (alt names: BCL-6; B-cell CLL/lymphoma 6)
  Species: H. sapiens (human)
  Entrez Gene: BCL6 (a.k.a. BCL5, BCL6A, LAZ3, ZBTB27, ZNF51)
  Promoter: pCAG
  Tag / fusion protein: FLAG (C terminal on insert)
  Cloning method: Restriction Enzyme; 5′ cloning site XhoI/SalI (destroyed during cloning); 3′ cloning site SalI/XhoI (destroyed during cloning)
  Sequencing primers: 5′ pCAG-F; 3′ Bglob-pA-R (ttttggcagagggaaaaaga)
Terms and licenses: Academic/Nonprofit Terms; Industry Terms: Not Available to Industry
Depositor comments: CXN-BCL-6 was constructed by inserting the human BCL-6 cDNA from pBS-BCL-6 full length (FL) via SalI ends into the XhoI site in the pCXN2 expression vector. The pCXN2 (CXN) vector was obtained from Dr. K. Ozato (National Institute of Child Health and Human Development, National Institutes of Health, Bethesda, MD) and consists of the human BCL-6 cDNA driven by a hybrid β-actin-CMV promoter.
How to cite: pCXN2-BCL6 (CXN-BCL6) was a gift from Alexander Dent (Addgene plasmid # 40346 ; http://n2t.net/addgene:40346 ; RRID:Addgene_40346)
